>Addgene plasmid #163462 | pLentiCRISPR-v1-sgNADK_1 | addgene full sequence | sequence record 322786 | Addgene NGS Result
GTGGCGCCCGAACAGGGACTTGAAAGCGAAAGGGAAACCAGAGGAGCTCTCTCGACGCAGGACTCGGCTT
GCTGAAGCGCGCACGGCAAGAGGCGAGGGGCGGCGACTGGTGAGTACGCCAAAAATTTTGACTAGCGGAG
GCTAGAAGGAGAGAGATGGGTGCGAGAGCGTCAGTATTAAGCGGGGGAGAATTAGATCGCGATGGGAAAA
AATTCGGTTAAGGCCAGGGGGAAAGAAAAAATATAAATTAAAACATATAGTATGGGCAAGCAGGGAGCTA
GAACGATTCGCAGTTAATCCTGGCCTGTTAGAAACATCAGAAGGCTGTAGACAAATACTGGGACAGCTAC
AACCATCCCTTCAGACAGGATCAGAAGAACTTAGATCATTATATAATACAGTAGCAACCCTCTATTGTGT
GCATCAAAGGATAGAGATAAAAGACACCAAGGAAGCTTTAGACAAGATAGAGGAAGAGCAAAACAAAAGT
AAGACCACCGCACAGCAAGCGGCCGCTGATCTTCAGACCTGGAGGAGGAGATATGAGGGACAATTGGAGA
AGTGAATTATATAAATATAAAGTAGTAAAAATTGAACCATTAGGAGTAGCACCCACCAAGGCAAAGAGAA
GAGTGGTGCAGAGAGAAAAAAGAGCAGTGGGAATAGGAGCTTTGTTCCTTGGGTTCTTGGGAGCAGCAGG
AAGCACTATGGGCGCAGCGTCAATGACGCTGACGGTACAGGCCAGACAATTATTGTCTGGTATAGTGCAG
CAGCAGAACAATTTGCTGAGGGCTATTGAGGCGCAACAGCATCTGTTGCAACTCACAGTCTGGGGCATCA
AGCAGCTCCAGGCAAGAATCCTGGCTGTGGAAAGATACCTAAAGGATCAACAGCTCCTGGGGATTTGGGG
TTGCTCTGGAAAACTCATTTGCACCACTGCTGTGCCTTGGAATGCTAGTTGGAGTAATAAATCTCTGGAA
CAGATTTGGAATCACACGACCTGGATGGAGTGGGACAGAGAAATTAACAATTACACAAGCTTAATACACT
CCTTAATTGAAGAATCGCAAAACCAGCAAGAAAAGAATGAACAAGAATTATTGGAATTAGATAAATGGGC
AAGTTTGTGGAATTGGTTTAACATAACAAATTGGCTGTGGTATATAAAATTATTCATAATGATAGTAGGA
GGCTTGGTAGGTTTAAGAATAGTTTTTGCTGTACTTTCTATAGTGAATAGAGTTAGGCAGGGATATTCAC
CATTATCGTTTCAGACCCACCTCCCAACCCCGAGGGGACCCAGAGAGGGCCTATTTCCCATGATTCCTTC
ATATTTGCATATACGATACAAGGCTGTTAGAGAGATAATTAGAATTAATTTGACTGTAAACACAAAGATA
TTAGTACAAAATACGTGACGTAGAAAGTAATAATTTCTTGGGTAGTTTGCAGTTTTAAAATTATGTTTTA
AAATGGACTATCATATGCTTACCGTAACTTGAAAGTATTTCGATTTCTTGGCTTTATATATCTTGTGGAA
AGGACGAAACACCGAGTGATCGTGTCCACCCCGAGTTTTAGAGCTAGAAATAGCAAGTTAAAATAAGGCT
AGTCCGTTATCAACTTGAAAAAGTGGCACCGAGTCGGTGCTTTTTTGAATTCTAGATCTTGAGACAAATG
GCAGTATTCATCCACAATTTTAAAAGAAAAGGGGGGATTGGGGGGTACAGTGCAGGGGAAAGAATAGTAG
ACATAATAGCAACAGACATACAAACTAAAGAATTACAAAAACAAATTACAAAAATTCAAAATTTTCGGGT
TTATTACAGGGACAGCAGAGATCCACTTTGGCGCCGGCTCGAGTGGCTCCGGTGCCCGTCAGTGGGCAGA
GCGCACATCGCCCACAGTCCCCGAGAAGTTGGGGGGAGGGGTCGGCAATTGAACCGGTGCCTAGAGAAGG
TGGCGCGGGGTAAACTGGGAAAGTGATGTCGTGTACTGGCTCCGCCTTTTTCCCGAGGGTGGGGGAGAAC
CGTATATAAGTGCAGTAGTCGCCGTGAACGTTCTTTTTCGCAACGGGTTTGCCGCCAGAACACAGGTGTC
GTGACGCGGGATCCGCCACCATGGATTACAAAGACGATGACGATAAGATGGCCCCAAAGAAGAAGCGGAA
GGTCGGTATCCACGGAGTCCCAGCAGCCGACAAGAAGTACAGCATCGGCCTGGACATCGGCACCAACTCT
GTGGGCTGGGCCGTGATCACCGACGAGTACAAGGTGCCCAGCAAGAAATTCAAGGTGCTGGGCAACACCG
ACCGGCACAGCATCAAGAAGAACCTGATCGGAGCCCTGCTGTTCGACAGCGGCGAAACAGCCGAGGCCAC
CCGGCTGAAGAGAACCGCCAGAAGAAGATACACCAGACGGAAGAACCGGATCTGCTATCTGCAAGAGATC
TTCAGCAACGAGATGGCCAAGGTGGACGACAGCTTCTTCCACAGACTGGAAGAGTCCTTCCTGGTGGAAG
AGGATAAGAAGCACGAGCGGCACCCCATCTTCGGCAACATCGTGGACGAGGTGGCCTACCACGAGAAGTA
CCCCACCATCTACCACCTGAGAAAGAAACTGGTGGACAGCACCGACAAGGCCGACCTGCGGCTGATCTAT
CTGGCCCTGGCCCACATGATCAAGTTCCGGGGCCACTTCCTGATCGAGGGCGACCTGAACCCCGACAACA
GCGACGTGGACAAGCTGTTCATCCAGCTGGTGCAGACCTACAACCAGCTGTTCGAGGAAAACCCCATCAA
CGCCAGCGGCGTGGACGCCAAGGCCATCCTGTCTGCCAGACTGAGCAAGAGCAGACGGCTGGAAAATCTG
ATCGCCCAGCTGCCCGGCGAGAAGAAGAATGGCCTGTTCGGAAACCTGATTGCCCTGAGCCTGGGCCTGA
CCCCCAACTTCAAGAGCAACTTCGACCTGGCCGAGGATGCCAAACTGCAGCTGAGCAAGGACACCTACGA
CGACGACCTGGACAACCTGCTGGCCCAGATCGGCGACCAGTACGCCGACCTGTTTCTGGCCGCCAAGAAC
CTGTCCGACGCCATCCTGCTGAGCGACATCCTGAGAGTGAACACCGAGATCACCAAGGCCCCCCTGAGCG
CCTCTATGATCAAGAGATACGACGAGCACCACCAGGACCTGACCCTGCTGAAAGCTCTCGTGCGGCAGCA
GCTGCCTGAGAAGTACAAAGAGATTTTCTTCGACCAGAGCAAGAACGGCTACGCCGGCTACATTGACGGC
GGAGCCAGCCAGGAAGAGTTCTACAAGTTCATCAAGCCCATCCTGGAAAAGATGGACGGCACCGAGGAAC
TGCTCGTGAAGCTGAACAGAGAGGACCTGCTGCGGAAGCAGCGGACCTTCGACAACGGCAGCATCCCCCA
CCAGATCCACCTGGGAGAGCTGCACGCCATTCTGCGGCGGCAGGAAGATTTTTACCCATTCCTGAAGGAC
AACCGGGAAAAGATCGAGAAGATCCTGACCTTCCGCATCCCCTACTACGTGGGCCCTCTGGCCAGGGGAA
ACAGCAGATTCGCCTGGATGACCAGAAAGAGCGAGGAAACCATCACCCCCTGGAACTTCGAGGAAGTGGT
GGACAAGGGCGCTTCCGCCCAGAGCTTCATCGAGCGGATGACCAACTTCGATAAGAACCTGCCCAACGAG
AAGGTGCTGCCCAAGCACAGCCTGCTGTACGAGTACTTCACCGTGTATAACGAGCTGACCAAAGTGAAAT
ACGTGACCGAGGGAATGAGAAAGCCCGCCTTCCTGAGCGGCGAGCAGAAAAAGGCCATCGTGGACCTGCT
GTTCAAGACCAACCGGAAAGTGACCGTGAAGCAGCTGAAAGAGGACTACTTCAAGAAAATCGAGTGCTTC
GACTCCGTGGAAATCTCCGGCGTGGAAGATCGGTTCAACGCCTCCCTGGGCACATACCACGATCTGCTGA
AAATTATCAAGGACAAGGACTTCCTGGACAATGAGGAAAACGAGGACATTCTGGAAGATATCGTGCTGAC
CCTGACACTGTTTGAGGACAGAGAGATGATCGAGGAACGGCTGAAAACCTATGCCCACCTGTTCGACGAC
AAAGTGATGAAGCAGCTGAAGCGGCGGAGATACACCGGCTGGGGCAGGCTGAGCCGGAAGCTGATCAACG
GCATCCGGGACAAGCAGTCCGGCAAGACAATCCTGGATTTCCTGAAGTCCGACGGCTTCGCCAACAGAAA
CTTCATGCAGCTGATCCACGACGACAGCCTGACCTTTAAAGAGGACATCCAGAAAGCCCAGGTGTCCGGC
CAGGGCGATAGCCTGCACGAGCACATTGCCAATCTGGCCGGCAGCCCCGCCATTAAGAAGGGCATCCTGC
AGACAGTGAAGGTGGTGGACGAGCTCGTGAAAGTGATGGGCCGGCACAAGCCCGAGAACATCGTGATCGA
AATGGCCAGAGAGAACCAGACCACCCAGAAGGGACAGAAGAACAGCCGCGAGAGAATGAAGCGGATCGAA
GAGGGCATCAAAGAGCTGGGCAGCCAGATCCTGAAAGAACACCCCGTGGAAAACACCCAGCTGCAGAACG
AGAAGCTGTACCTGTACTACCTGCAGAATGGGCGGGATATGTACGTGGACCAGGAACTGGACATCAACCG
GCTGTCCGACTACGATGTGGACCATATCGTGCCTCAGAGCTTTCTGAAGGACGACTCCATCGACAACAAG
GTGCTGACCAGAAGCGACAAGAACCGGGGCAAGAGCGACAACGTGCCCTCCGAAGAGGTCGTGAAGAAGA
TGAAGAACTACTGGCGGCAGCTGCTGAACGCCAAGCTGATTACCCAGAGAAAGTTCGACAATCTGACCAA
GGCCGAGAGAGGCGGCCTGAGCGAACTGGATAAGGCCGGCTTCATCAAGAGACAGCTGGTGGAAACCCGG
CAGATCACAAAGCACGTGGCACAGATCCTGGACTCCCGGATGAACACTAAGTACGACGAGAATGACAAGC
TGATCCGGGAAGTGAAAGTGATCACCCTGAAGTCCAAGCTGGTGTCCGATTTCCGGAAGGATTTCCAGTT
TTACAAAGTGCGCGAGATCAACAACTACCACCACGCCCACGACGCCTACCTGAACGCCGTCGTGGGAACC
GCCCTGATCAAAAAGTACCCTAAGCTGGAAAGCGAGTTCGTGTACGGCGACTACAAGGTGTACGACGTGC
GGAAGATGATCGCCAAGAGCGAGCAGGAAATCGGCAAGGCTACCGCCAAGTACTTCTTCTACAGCAACAT
CATGAACTTTTTCAAGACCGAGATTACCCTGGCCAACGGCGAGATCCGGAAGCGGCCTCTGATCGAGACA
AACGGCGAAACCGGGGAGATCGTGTGGGATAAGGGCCGGGATTTTGCCACCGTGCGGAAAGTGCTGAGCA
TGCCCCAAGTGAATATCGTGAAAAAGACCGAGGTGCAGACAGGCGGCTTCAGCAAAGAGTCTATCCTGCC
CAAGAGGAACAGCGATAAGCTGATCGCCAGAAAGAAGGACTGGGACCCTAAGAAGTACGGCGGCTTCGAC
AGCCCCACCGTGGCCTATTCTGTGCTGGTGGTGGCCAAAGTGGAAAAGGGCAAGTCCAAGAAACTGAAGA
GTGTGAAAGAGCTGCTGGGGATCACCATCATGGAAAGAAGCAGCTTCGAGAAGAATCCCATCGACTTTCT
GGAAGCCAAGGGCTACAAAGAAGTGAAAAAGGACCTGATCATCAAGCTGCCTAAGTACTCCCTGTTCGAG
CTGGAAAACGGCCGGAAGAGAATGCTGGCCTCTGCCGGCGAACTGCAGAAGGGAAACGAACTGGCCCTGC
CCTCCAAATATGTGAACTTCCTGTACCTGGCCAGCCACTATGAGAAGCTGAAGGGCTCCCCCGAGGATAA
TGAGCAGAAACAGCTGTTTGTGGAACAGCACAAGCACTACCTGGACGAGATCATCGAGCAGATCAGCGAG
TTCTCCAAGAGAGTGATCCTGGCCGACGCTAATCTGGACAAAGTGCTGTCCGCCTACAACAAGCACCGGG
ATAAGCCCATCAGAGAGCAGGCCGAGAATATCATCCACCTGTTTACCCTGACCAATCTGGGAGCCCCTGC
CGCCTTCAAGTACTTTGACACCACCATCGACCGGAAGAGGTACACCAGCACCAAAGAGGTGCTGGACGCC
ACCCTGATCCACCAGAGCATCACCGGCCTGTACGAGACACGGATCGACCTGTCTCAGCTGGGAGGCGACA
AGCGTCCTGCTGCTACTAAGAAAGCTGGTCAAGCTAAGAAAAAGAAAGCTAGCGGCAGCGGCGCCACCAA
CTTCAGCCTGCTGAAGCAGGCCGGCGACGTGGAGGAGAACCCCGGCCCCATGACCGAGTACAAGCCCACG
GTGCGCCTCGCCACCCGCGACGACGTCCCCAGGGCCGTACGCACCCTCGCCGCCGCGTTCGCCGACTACC
CCGCCACGCGCCACACCGTCGATCCGGACCGCCACATCGAGCGGGTCACCGAGCTGCAAGAACTCTTCCT
CACGCGCGTCGGGCTCGACATCGGCAAGGTGTGGGTCGCGGACGACGGCGCCGCGGTGGCGGTCTGGACC
ACGCCGGAGAGCGTCGAAGCGGGGGCGGTGTTCGCCGAGATCGGCCCGCGCATGGCCGAGTTGAGCGGTT
CCCGGCTGGCCGCGCAGCAACAGATGGAAGGCCTCCTGGCGCCGCACCGGCCCAAGGAGCCCGCGTGGTT
CCTGGCCACCGTCGGAGTCTCGCCCGACCACCAGGGCAAGGGTCTGGGCAGCGCCGTCGTGCTCCCCGGA
GTGGAGGCGGCCGAGCGCGCCGGGGTGCCCGCCTTCCTGGAGACCTCCGCGCCCCGCAACCTCCCCTTCT
ACGAGCGGCTCGGCTTCACCGTCACCGCCGACGTCGAGGTGCCCGAAGGACCGCGCACCTGGTGCATGAC
CCGCAAGCCCGGTGCCTGAACGCGTTAAGTCGACAATCAACCTCTGGATTACAAAATTTGTGAAAGATTG
ACTGGTATTCTTAACTATGTTGCTCCTTTTACGCTATGTGGATACGCTGCTTTAATGCCTTTGTATCATG
CTATTGCTTCCCGTATGGCTTTCATTTTCTCCTCCTTGTATAAATCCTGGTTGCTGTCTCTTTATGAGGA
GTTGTGGCCCGTTGTCAGGCAACGTGGCGTGGTGTGCACTGTGTTTGCTGACGCAACCCCCACTGGTTGG
GGCATTGCCACCACCTGTCAGCTCCTTTCCGGGACTTTCGCTTTCCCCCTCCCTATTGCCACGGCGGAAC
TCATCGCCGCCTGCCTTGCCCGCTGCTGGACAGGGGCTCGGCTGTTGGGCACTGACAATTCCGTGGTGTT
GTCGGGGAAATCATCGTCCTTTCCTTGGCTGCTCGCCTGTGTTGCCACCTGGATTCTGCGCGGGACGTCC
TTCTGCTACGTCCCTTCGGCCCTCAATCCAGCGGACCTTCCTTCCCGCGGCCTGCTGCCGGCTCTGCGGC
CTCTTCCGCGTCTTCGCCTTCGCCCTCAGACGAGTCGGATCTCCCTTTGGGCCGCCTCCCCGCGTCGACT
TTAAGACCAATGACTTACAAGGCAGCTGTAGATCTTAGCCACTTTTTAAAAGAAAAGGGGGGACTGGAAG
GGCTAATTCACTCCCAACGAAGACAAGATCTGCTTTTTGCTTGTACTGGGTCTCTCTGGTTAGACCAGAT
CTGAGCCTGGGAGCTCTCTGGCTAACTAGGGAACCCACTGCTTAAGCCTCAATAAAGCTTGCCTTGAGTG
CTTCAAGTAGTGTGTGCCCGTCTGTTGTGTGACTCTGGTAACTAGAGATCCCTCAGACCCTTTTAGTCAG
TGTGGAAAATCTCTAGCAGTACGTATAGTAGTTCATGTCATCTTATTATTCAGTATTTATAACTTGCAAA
GAAATGAATATCAGAGAGTGAGAGGAACTTGTTTATTGCAGCTTATAATGGTTACAAATAAAGCAATAGC
ATCACAAATTTCACAAATAAAGCATTTTTTTCACTGCATTCTAGTTGTGGTTTGTCCAAACTCATCAATG
TATCTTATCATGTCTGGCTCTAGCTATCCCGCCCCTAACTCCGCCCATCCCGCCCCTAACTCCGCCCAGT
TCCGCCCATTCTCCGCCCCATGGCTGACTAATTTTTTTTATTTATGCAGAGGCCGAGGCCGCCTCGGCCT
CTGAGCTATTCCAGAAGTAGTGAGGAGGCTTTTTTGGAGGCCTAGGGACGTACCCAATTCGCCCTATAGT
GAGTCGTATTACGCGCGCTCACTGGCCGTCGTTTTACAACGTCGTGACTGGGAAAACCCTGGCGTTACCC
AACTTAATCGCCTTGCAGCACATCCCCCTTTCGCCAGCTGGCGTAATAGCGAAGAGGCCCGCACCGATCG
CCCTTCCCAACAGTTGCGCAGCCTGAATGGCGAATGGG
[124 nt withheld, positions 8509-8632]
C
[91 nt withheld, positions 8634-8724]
A
[49 nt withheld, positions 8726-8774]
CCTTTGACGTTGGAGTCCACGTTCTTT
[37 nt withheld, positions 8802-8838]
ACCCTATCTCGGTCTATTCTTTTGATTTATAAGGGATTTTGCCGATTTCGGCCTATTGGTTAAAAAATGA
GCTGATTTAACAAAAATTTAACGCGAATTTTAACAAAATATTAACGCTTACAATTTAGGTGGCACTTTTC
GGGGAAATGTGCGCGGAACCCCTATTTGTTTATTTTTCTAAATACATTCAAATATGTATCCGCTCATGAG
ACAATAACCCTGATAAATGCTTCAATAATATTGAAAAAGGAAGAGTATGAGTATTCAACATTTCCGTGTC
GCCCTTATTCCCTTTTTTGCGGCATTTTGCCTTCCTGTTTTTGCTCACCCAGAAACGCTGGTGAAAGTAA
AAGATGCTGAAGATCAGTTGGGTGCACGAGTGGGTTACATCGAACTGGATCTCAACAGCGGTAAGATCCT
TGAGAGTTTTCGCCCCGAAGAACGTTTTCCAATGATGAGCACTTTTAAAGTTCTGCTATGTGGCGCGGTA
TTATCCCGTATTGACGCCGGGCAAGAGCAACTCGGTCGCCGCATACACTATTCTCAGAATGACTTGGTTG
AGTACTCACCAGTCACAGAAAAGCATCTTACGGATGGCATGACAGTAAGAGAATTATGCAGTGCTGCCAT
AACCATGAGTGATAACACTGCGGCCAACTTACTTCTGACAACGATCGGAGGACCGAAGGAGCTAACCGCT
TTTTTGCACAACATGGGGGATCATGTAACTCGCCTTGATCGTTGGGAACCGGAGCTGAATGAAGCCATAC
CAAACGACGAGCGTGACACCACGATGCCTGTAGCAATGGCAACAACGTTGCGCAAACTATTAACTGGCGA
ACTACTTACTCTAGCTTCCCGGCAACAATTAATAGACTGGATGGAGGCGGATAAAGTTGCAGGACCACTT
CTGCGCTCGGCCCTTCCGGCTGGCTGGTTTATTGCTGATAAATCTGGAGCCGGTGAGCGTGGGTCTCGCG
GTATCATTGCAGCACTGGGGCCAGATGGTAAGCCCTCCCGTATCGTAGTTATCTACACGACGGGGAGTCA
GGCAACTATGGATGAACGAAATAGACAGATCGCTGAGATAGGTGCCTCACTGATTAAGCATTGGTAACTG
TCAGACCAAGTTTACTCATATATACTTTAGATTGATTTAAAACTTCATTTTTAATTTAAAAGGATCTAGG
TGAAGATCCTTTTTGATAATCTCATGACCAAAATCCCTTAACGTGAGTTTTCGTTCCACTGAGCGTCAGA
CCCCGTAGAAAAGATCAAAGGATCTTCTTGAGATCCTTTTTTTCTGCGCGTAATCTGCTGCTTGCAAACA
AAAAAACCACCGCTACCAGCGGTGGTTTGTTTGCCGGATCAAGAGCTACCAACTCTTTTTCCGAAGGTAA
CTGGCTTCAGCAGAGCGCAGATACCAAATACTGTTCTTCTAGTGTAGCCGTAGTTAGGCCACCACTTCAA
GAACTCTGTAGCACCGCCTACATACCTCGCTCTGCTAATCCTGTTACCAGTGGCTGCTGCCAGTGGCGAT
AAGTCGTGTCTTACCGGGTTGGACTCAAGACGATAGTTACCGGATAAGGCGCAGCGGTCGGGCTGAACGG
GGGGTTCGTGCACACAGCCCAGCTTGGAGCGAACGACCTACACCGAACTGAGATACCTACAGCGTGAGCT
ATGAGAAAGCGCCACGCTTCCCGAAGGGAGAAAGGCGGACAGGTATCCGGTAAGCGGCAGGGTCGGAACA
GGAGAGCGCACGAGGGAGCTTCCAGGGGGAAACGCCTGGTATCTTTATAGTCCTGTCGGGTTTCGCCACC
TCTGACTTGAGCGTCGATTTTTGTGATGCTCGTCAGGGGGGCGGAGCCTATGGAAAAACGCCAGCAACGC
GGCCTTTTTACGGTTCCTGGCCTTTTGCTGGCCTTTTGCTCACATGTTCTTTCCTGCGTTATCCCCTGAT
TCTGTGGATAACCGTATTACCGCCTTTGAGTGAGCTGATACCGCTCGCCGCAGCCGAACGACCGAGCGCA
GCGAGTCAGTGAGCGAGGAAGCGGAAGAGCGCCCAATACGCAAACCGCCTCTCCCCGCGCGTTGGCCGAT
TCATTAATGCAGCTGGCACGACAGGTTTCCCGACTGGAAAGCGGGCAGTGAGCGCAACGCAATTAATGTG
AGTTAGCTCACTCATTAGGCACCCCAGGCTTTACACTTTATGCTTCCGGCTCGTATGTTGTGTGGAATTG
TGAGCGGATAACAATTTCACACAGGAAACAGCTATGACCATGATTACGCCAAGCGCGCAATTAACCCTCA
CTAAAGGGAACAAAAGCTGGAGCTGCAAGCTTAATGTAGTCTTATGCAATACTCTTGTAGTCTTGCAACA
TGGTAACGATGAGTTAGCAACATGCCTTACAAGGAGAGAAAAAGCACCGTGCATGCCGATTGGTGGAAGT
AAGGTGGTACGATCGTGCCTTATTAGGAAGGCAACAGACGGGTCTGACATGGATTGGACGAACCACTGAA
TTGCCGCATTGCAGAGATATTGTATTTAAGTGCCTAGCTCGATACATAAACGGGTCTCTCTGGTTAGACC
AGATCTGAGCCTGGGAGCTCTCTGGCTAACTAGGGAACCCACTGCTTAAGCCTCAATAAAGCTTGCCTTG
AGTGCTTCAAGTAGTGTGTGCCCGTCTGTTGTGTGACTCTGGTAACTAGAGATCCCTCAGACCCTTTTAG
TCAGTGTGGAAAATCTCTAGCA
