[The description below was written by a language model from this plasmid's Addgene catalogue record.]
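Description:
pLentiCRISPR-v1-sgNADK_1 is an all-in-one lentiviral CRISPR plasmid built on the pLentiCRISPR v1 backbone. It delivers both Cas9 and a single guide RNA directed against human NADK, the gene encoding NAD kinase, to mammalian cells. It is propagated in bacteria as a high-copy plasmid under ampicillin selection, and transduced mammalian cells are selected with puromycin. No feature table accompanies the record. As a result, the promoter driving Cas9 and the puromycin marker, the lentiviral long terminal repeats, the packaging signal and the bacterial origin are not itemised, although a lentiviral transfer vector of this type would be expected to carry such elements.

The insert is a 20-nucleotide guide, the first of what the name suggests is a set of NADK-targeting guides. It was cloned by restriction enzyme cloning between two BsmBI sites, both of which were destroyed in the process. BsmBI is a type IIS enzyme that cuts outside its recognition sequence, so the guide is placed seamlessly next to the sgRNA scaffold. Transcription of the guide is driven by the U6 promoter, an RNA polymerase III promoter commonly used for small RNAs. Once packaged into lentiviral particles and integrated into the target cell genome, the construct provides stable expression of Cas9 and the guide, which directs cleavage at the NADK locus to disrupt the gene.

The associated work concerns CRISPR screens for conditionally essential genes in human cells grown in physiologic medium. The plasmid is therefore suited to generating NADK-knockout cell populations for single-gene follow-up of such screens.
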