Addgene plasmid #163462: pLentiCRISPR-v1-sgNADK_1
Purpose: lentiviral vector expressing Cas9 and an sgRNA targeting NADK
Depositing lab: Jason Cantor. Depositing organization: Morgridge Institute for Research. Publication: CRISPR screens in physiologic medium reveal conditionally essential genes in human cells. Rossiter NJ, Huggler KS, Adelmann CH, Keys HR, Soens RW, Sabatini DM, Cantor JR. Cell Metab. 2021 Feb 23. pii: S1550-4131(21)00061-9. doi: 10.1016/j.cmet.2021.02.005. PubMed 33651980.
Backbone
  Vector backbone: pLentiCRISPR v1
  Vector type: Mammalian Expression, Lentiviral, CRISPR
  Selectable markers: Puromycin
Growth in bacteria
  Bacterial resistance: Ampicillin, 100 μg/mL
  Growth temperature: 37°C
  Growth strain: NEB Stable
  Copy number: High Copy
Gene/Insert
  Gene/Insert name: sgRNA 1 targeting NADK
  gRNA/shRNA sequence: AGTGATCGTGTCCACCCCGA
  Species: H. sapiens (human)
  Entrez Gene: NADK (a.k.a. RP1-283E3.6, dJ283E3.1)
  Promoter: U6
  Cloning method: Restriction Enzyme; 5′ cloning site BsmBI (destroyed during cloning); 3′ cloning site BsmBI (destroyed during cloning)
  Sequencing primers: 5′ GTTTTAAAATGGACTATCATATGCTTACCG
Terms and licenses: Academic/Nonprofit Terms; Industry Terms: Not Available to Industry
How to cite: pLentiCRISPR-v1-sgNADK_1 was a gift from Jason Cantor (Addgene plasmid # 163462 ; http://n2t.net/addgene:163462 ; RRID:Addgene_163462)
